Addgene plasmid #167878: NAX_CAGGS_CAS9_m4_KRAB_mcherry
Purpose: PiggyBac compatible plasmid expressing dCas9-KRAB
Depositing lab: Alejandro Chavez & Nan Cher Yeo. Depositing organization: Columbia University. Publication: Generation and application of a versatile CRISPR toolkit for mammalian cell engineering. Nghi Dang , Alissa Lance-Byrne, Angela Tung, Xiaoge Guo, Ryan J Cecchi, Joanna Buchthal, Alejandro Chavez, Nan Cher Yeo. Synthetic Biology, Volume 6, Issue 1, 2021 10.1093/synbio/ysab033.
Backbone
  Vector backbone: pB-CAGGS
  Vector type: CRISPR
  Selectable markers: mCherry
Growth in bacteria
  Bacterial resistance: Ampicillin, 100 μg/mL
  Growth temperature: 30°C
  Growth strain: NEB Stable
  Copy number: High Copy
Gene/Insert
  Gene/Insert name: dCas9-KRAB
  Species: Synthetic
  Mutation: D10A, D839A, H840A, N863A
  Cloning method: Gibson Cloning
Terms and licenses: Academic/Nonprofit Terms; Industry Terms: Not Available to Industry
How to cite: NAX_CAGGS_CAS9_m4_KRAB_mcherry was a gift from Alejandro Chavez & Nan Cher Yeo (Addgene plasmid # 167878 ; http://n2t.net/addgene:167878 ; RRID:Addgene_167878)
