[The description below was written by a language model from this plasmid's Addgene catalogue record.]
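Description:
NAX_CAGGS_CAS9_m4_KRAB_mcherry is a CRISPR interference plasmid built on the pB-CAGGS backbone, a PiggyBac-compatible vector intended for mammalian cell engineering. PiggyBac compatibility means the expression cassette can be mobilised by PiggyBac transposase supplied separately and integrated into the host genome, giving stable rather than transient expression. In bacteria the plasmid is maintained as a high-copy construct under ampicillin selection. No feature table accompanies the record, so the exact origin of replication, the transposon end positions and the polyadenylation signals are not documented here.

The payload is a synthetic dCas9-KRAB fusion, assembled by Gibson cloning. The "m4" in the name corresponds to the four recorded substitutions, D10A, D839A, H840A and N863A, which disable the RuvC and HNH nuclease domains of Cas9, leaving a protein that still binds DNA under guide RNA direction but does not cut it. Fusion to the KRAB domain, a transcriptional repressor module that recruits heterochromatin-forming co-repressors, converts this binding into targeted gene silencing when the protein is directed to promoters or nearby regulatory regions. The backbone and plasmid names indicate that expression is driven by the CAGGS promoter, a strong, broadly active hybrid CMV enhancer/chicken beta-actin promoter, although the record does not list the promoter separately. mCherry is given as the selectable marker, so cells carrying the cassette can be identified or sorted by red fluorescence rather than by drug selection. How mCherry is linked to dCas9-KRAB expression is not stated. No guide RNA cassette is recorded, so guides would presumably be supplied from a separate construct. The plasmid belongs to a toolkit of CRISPR reagents for mammalian cell engineering and is suited to generating stable CRISPRi cell lines.
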