>Addgene plasmid #167878 | NAX_CAGGS_CAS9_m4_KRAB_mcherry | addgene partial sequence | sequence record 371635 | Addgene Partial NGS Result
CGGGGCGAGGGGCGGGGCGGGGCGAGGCGGAGAGGTGCGGCGGCAGCCAATCAGAGCGGCGCGCTCCGAA
AGTTTCCTTTTATGGCGAGGCGGCGGCGGCGGCGGCCCTATAAAAAGCGAAGCGCGCGGCGGGCGGGAGT
CGCTGCGCGCTGCCTTCGCCCCGTGCCCCGCTCCGCCGCCGCCTCGCGCCGCCCGCCCCGGCTCTGACTG
ACCGCGTTACTCCCACAGGTGAGCGGGCGGGACGGCCCTTCTCCTCCGGGCTGTAATTAGCGCTTGGTTT
AATGACGGCTTGTTTCTTTTCTGTGGCTGCGTGAAAGCCTTGAGGGGCTCCGGGAGGGCCCTTTGTGCGG
GGGGAGCGGCTCGGGGGGTGCGTGCGTGTGTGTGTGCGTGGGGAGCGCCGCGTGCGGCTCCGCGCTGCCC
GGCGGCTGTGAGCGCTGCGGGCGCGGCGCGGGGCTTTTTGCGCTCCGCAGTGTGCGCGAGGGGAGCGCGG
CCGGGGGCGGTGCCCCGCGGTGCGGGGGGGGCTGCGAGGGGAACAAAGGCTGCGTGCGGGGTGTGTGCGT
GGGGGGGTGAGCAGGGGGTGTGGGCGCGTCGGTCGGGCTGCAACCCCCCCTGCACCCCCCTCCCCGAGTT
GCTGAGCACGGCCCGGCTTCGGGTGCGGGGSKCCGTACGGGGCGKGGCGCGGGGCTCGCCGTGCCGGGCG
GGGGGTGGCGGCAGGKGGGGGTGCSGGGCGGGGCGGGGCCGCCKSGGGCSGGGGRGGGMYSGGGGGRGGG
GCGCGGCNGGCCCCCGGRGCGCCGGSGGCTGTCGAGGCGCGGCGAGCCGCAGCCATTGCCTTTTATGGTA
ATCGTGCGAGAGGGCGCAGGGACTTCCTTTGTCCCAAATCTGTGCGGAGCCGAAATCTGGGAGGCGCCGC
CGCACCCCCTCTAGCGGGCGCGGGGCGAAGCGGTGCGGCGCCGGCAGGAAGGAAATGGGCGGGGAGGGCC
TTCGTGCGTCGCCGCGCCGCCGTCCCCTTCTCCCTCTCCAGCCTCGGGGCTGTCCGCGGGGGGACGGCTG
CCTTCGGGGGGGACGGGGCAGGGCGGGGTTCGGCTTCTGGCGTGTGACCGGCGGCTCTAGAGCCTCTGCT
AACCATGTTCATGCCTTCTTCTTTTTCCTACAGCTCCTGGGCAACGTGCTGGTTATTGTGCTGTCTCATC
ATTTTGGCAAAGAATCTAGATACCCTCGTAAAGGTCTAGAGCTAGCGGATCGAACCCTTGCCACCATGGA
CAAGAAGTACTCCATTGGGCTCGCTATCGGCACAAACAGCGTCGGCTGGGCCGTCATTACGGACGAGTAC
AAGGTGCCGAGCAAAAAATTCAAAGTTCTGGGCAATACCGATCGCCACAGCATAAAGAAGAACCTCATTG
GCGCCCTCCTGTTCGACTCCGGGGAGACGGCCGAAGCCACGCGGCTCAAAAGAACAGCACGGCGCAGATA
TACCCGCAGAAAGAATCGGATCTGCTACCTGCAGGAGATCTTTAGTAATGAGATGGCTAAGGTGGATGAC
TCTTTCTTCCATAGGCTGGAGGAGTCCTTTTTGGTGGAGGAGGATAAAAAGCACGAGCGCCACCCAATCT
TTGGCAATATCGTGGACGAGGTGGCGTACCATGAAAAGTACCCAACCATATATCATCTGAGGAAGAAGCT
TGTAGACAGTACTGATAAGGCTGACTTGCGGTTGATCTATCTCGCGCTGGCGCATATGATCAAATTTCGG
GGACACTTCCTCATCGAGGGGGACCTGAACCCAGACAACAGCGATGTCGACAAACTCTTTATCCAACTGG
TTCAGACTTACAATCAGCTTTTCGAAGAGAACCCGATCAACGCATCCGGAGTTGACGCCAAAGCAATCCT
GAGCGCTAGGCTGTCCAAATCCCGGCGGCTCGAAAACCTCATCGCACAGCTCCCTGGGGAGAAGAAGAAC
GGCCTGTTTGGTAATCTTATCGCCCTGTCACTCGGGCTGACCCCCAACTTTAAATCTAACTTCGACCTGG
CCGAAGATGCCAAGCTTCAACTGAGCAAAGACACCTACGATGATGATCTCGACAATCTGCTGGCCCAGAT
CGGCGACCAGTACGCAGACCTTTTTTTGGCGGCAAAGAACCTGTCAGACGCCATTCTGCTGAGTGATATT
CTGCGAGTGAACACGGAGATCACCAAAGCTCCGCTGAGCGCTAGTATGATCAAGCGCTATGATGAGCACC
ACCAAGACTTGACTTTGCTGAAGGCCCTTGTCAGACAGCAACTGCCTGAGAAGTACAAGGAAATTTTCTT
CGATCAGTCTAAAAATGGCTACGCCGGATACATTGACGGCGGAGCAAGCCAGGAGGAATTTTACAAATTT
ATTAAGCCCATCTTGGAAAAAATGGACGGCACCGAGGAGCTGCTGGTAAAGCTTAACAGAGAAGATCTGT
TGCGCAAACAGCGCACTTTCGACAATGGAAGCATCCCCCACCAGATTCACCTGGGCGAACTGCACGCTAT
CCTCAGGCGGCAAGAGGATTTCTACCCCTTTTTGAAAGATAACAGGGAAAAGATTGAGAAAATCCTCACA
TTTCGGATACCCTACTATGTAGGCCCCCTCGCCCGGGGAAATTCCAGATTCGCGTGGATGACTCGCAAAT
CAGAAGAGACCATCACTCCCTGGAACTTCGAGGAAGTCGTGGATAAGGGGGCCTCTGCCCAGTCCTTCAT
CGAAAGGATGACTAACTTTGATAAAAATCTGCCTAACGAAAAGGTGCTTCCTAAACACTCTCTGCTGTAC
GAGTACTTCACAGTTTATAACGAGCTCACCAAGGTCAAATACGTCACAGAAGGGATGAGAAAGCCAGCAT
TCCTGTCTGGAGAGCAGAAGAAAGCTATCGTGGACCTCCTCTTCAAGACGAACCGGAAAGTTACCGTGAA
ACAGCTCAAAGAAGACTATTTCAAAAAGATTGAATGTTTCGACTCTGTTGAAATCAGCGGAGTGGAGGAT
CGCTTCAACGCATCCCTGGGAACGTATCACGATCTCCTGAAAATCATTAAAGACAAGGACTTCCTGGACA
ATGAGGAGAACGAGGACATTCTTGAGGACATTGTCCTCACCCTTACGTTGTTTGAAGATAGGGAGATGAT
TGAAGAACGCTTGAAAACTTACGCTCATCTCTTCGACGACAAAGTCATGAAACAGCTCAAGAGGCGCCGA
TATACAGGATGGGGGCGGCTGTCAAGAAAACTGATCAATGGGATCCGAGACAAGCAGAGTGGAAAGACAA
TCCTGGATTTTCTTAAGTCCGATGGATTTGCCAACCGGAACTTCATGCAGTTGATCCATGATGACTCTCT
CACCTTTAAGGAGGACATCCAGAAAGCACAAGTTTCTGGCCAGGGGGACAGTCTTCACGAGCACATCGCT
AATCTTGCAGGTAGCCCAGCTATCAAAAAGGGAATACTGCAGACCGTTAAGGTCGTGGATGAACTCGTCA
AAGTAATGGGAAGGCATAAGCCCGAGAATATCGTTATCGAGATGGCCCGAGAGAACCAAACTACCCAGAA
GGGACAGAAGAACAGTAGGGAAAGGATGAAGAGGATTGAAGAGGGTATAAAAGAACTGGGGTCCCAAATC
CTTAAGGAACACCCAGTTGAAAACACCCAGCTTCAGAATGAGAAGCTCTACCTGTACTACCTGCAGAACG
GCAGGGACATGTACGTGGATCAGGAACTGGACATCAATCGGCTCTCCGACTACGACGTGGCTGCTATCGT
GCCCCAGTCTTTTCTCAAAGATGATTCTATTGATAATAAAGTGTTGACAAGATCCGATAAAGCTAGAGGG
AAGAGTGATAACGTCCCCTCAGAAGAAGTTGTCAAGAAAATGAAAAATTATTGGCGGCAGCTGCTGAACG
CCAAACTGATCACACAACGGAAGTTCGATAATCTGACTAAGGCTGAACGAGGTGGCCTGTCTGAGTTGGA
TAAAGCCGGCTTCATCAAAAGGCAGCTTGTTGAGACACGCCAGATCACCAAGCACGTGGCCCAAATTCTC
GATTCACGCATGAACACCAAGTACGATGAAAATGACAAACTGATTCGAGAGGTGAAAGTTATTACTCTGA
AGTCTAAGCTGGTCTCAGATTTCAGAAAGGACTTTCAGTTTTATAAGGTGAGAGAGATCAACAATTACCA
CCATGCGCATGATGCCTACCTGAATGCAGTGGTAGGCACTGCACTTATCAAAAAATATCCCAAGCTTGAA
TCTGAATTTGTTTACGGAGACTATAAAGTGTACGATGTTAGGAAAATGATCGCAAAGTCTGAGCAGGAAA
TAGGCAAGGCCACCGCTAAGTACTTCTTTTACAGCAATATTATGAATTTTTTCAAGACCGAGATTACACT
GGCCAATGGAGAGATTCGGAAGCGACCACTTATCGAAACAAACGGAGAAACAGGAGAAATCGTGTGGGAC
AAGGGTAGGGATTTCGCGACAGTCCGGAAGGTCCTGTCCATGCCGCAGGTGAACATCGTTAAAAAGACCG
AAGTACAGACCGGAGGCTTCTCCAAGGAAAGTATCCTCCCGAAAAGGAACAGCGACAAGCTGATCGCACG
CAAAAAAGATTGGGACCCCAAGAAATACGGCGGATTCGATTCTCCTACAGTCGCTTACAGTGTACTGGTT
GTGGCCAAAGTGGAGAAAGGGAAGTCTAAAAAACTCAAAAGCGTCAAGGAACTGCTGGGCATCACAATCA
TGGAGCGATCAAGCTTCGAAAAAAACCCCATCGACTTTCTCGAGGCGAAAGGATATAAAGAGGTCAAAAA
AGACCTCATCATTAAGCTTCCCAAGTACTCTCTCTTTGAGCTTGAAAACGGCCGGAAACGAATGCTCGCT
AGTGCGGGCGAGCTGCAGAAAGGTAACGAGCTGGCACTGCCCTCTAAATACGTTAATTTCTTGTATCTGG
CCAGCCACTATGAAAAGCTCAAAGGGTCTCCCGAAGATAATGAGCAGAAGCAGCTGTTCGTGGAACAACA
CAAACACTACCTTGATGAGATCATCGAGCAAATAAGCGAATTCTCCAAAAGAGTGATCCTCGCCGACGCT
AACCTCGATAAGGTGCTTTCTGCTTACAATAAGCACAGGGATAAGCCCATCAGGGAGCAGGCAGAAAACA
TTATCCACTTGTTTACTCTGACCAACTTGGGCGCGCCTGCAGCCTTCAAGTACTTCGACACCACCATAGA
CAGAAAGCGGTACACCTCTACAAAGGAGGTCCTGGACGCCACACTGATTCATCAGTCAATTACGGGGCTC
TATGAAACAAGAATCGACCTCTCTCAGCTCGGTGGAGACAGCAGGGCTGACCCCAAGAAGAAGAGGAAGG
TGAGTGGTGGAGGAAGTGGCGGGTCAGGGTCGATGGACGCGAAATCACTTACGGCATGGTCGAGAACACT
GGTTACGTTCAAGGACGTGTTTGTGGACTTTACACGTGAGGAGTGGAAATTGCTGGATACTGCGCAACAA
ATTGTGTATCGAAATGTCATGCTTGAGAATTACAAGAACCTCGTCAGTCTCGGATACCAGTTGACGAAAC
CGGATGTGATCCTTAGGCTCGAAAAGGGGGAAGAACCTTGGCTGGTATAGAAGAATTCGATCCCTACCGG
TTAGTAATGAGTTTAAACGGGGGAGGCTAACTGAAACACGGAAGGAGACAATACCGGAAGGAACCCGCGC
TATGACGGCAATAAAAAGACAGAATAAAACGCACGGGTGTTGGGTCGTTTGTTCATAAACGCGGGGTTCG
GTCCCAGGGCTGGCACTCTGTCGATACCCCACCGAGACCCCATTGGGGCCAATACGCCCGCGTTTCTTCC
TTTTCCCCACCCCACCCCCCAAGTTCGGGTGAAGGCCCAGGGCTCGCAGCCAATGTCGGGGCGGCAGGCC
CTGCCATAGCAGATCTGCGAAATCGGATCCGCGGCCGCACTGATTCTAGCTGCAGAGGCTCCGGTGCCCG
TCAGTGGGCAGAGCGCACATCGCCCACAGTCCCCGAGAAGTTGGGGGGAGGGGTCGGCAATTGAACCGGT
GCCTAGAGAAGGTGGCGCGGGGTAAACTGGGAAAGTGATGTCGTGTACTGGCTCCGCCTTTTTCCCGAGG
GTGGGGGAGAACCGTATATAAGTGCAGTAGTCGCCGTGAACGTTCTTTTTCGCAACGGGTTTGCCGCCAG
AACACAGGATCCTCGAGCCACCATGGCCATCATCAAGGAGTTCATGCGCTTCAAGGTGCACATGGAGGGC
TCCGTGAACGGCCACGAGTTCGAGATCGAGGGCGAGGGCGAGGGCCGCCCCTACGAGGGCACCCAGACCG
CCAAGCTGAAGGTGACCAAGGGTGGCCCCCTGCCCTTCGCCTGGGACATCCTGTCCCCTCAGTTCATGTA
CGGCTCCAAGGCCTACGTGAAGCACCCCGCCGACATCCCCGACTACTTGAAGCTGTCCTTCCCCGAGGGC
TTCAAGTGGGAGCGCGTGATGAACTTCGAGGACGGCGGCGTGGTGACCGTGACCCAGGACTCCTCCCTGC
AGGACGGCGAGTTCATCTACAAGGTGAAGCTGCGCGGCACCAACTTCCCCTCCGACGGCCCCGTAATGCA
GAAGAAGACCATGGGCTGGGAGGCCTCCTCCGAGCGGATGTACCCCGAGGACGGCGCCCTGAAGGGCGAG
ATCAAGCAGAGGCTGAAGCTGAAGGACGGCGGCCACTACGACGCTGAGGTCAAGACCACCTACAAGGCCA
AGAAGCCCGTGCAGCTGCCCGGCGCCTACAACGTCAACATCAAGTTGGACATCACCTCCCACAACGAGGA
CTACACCATCGTGGAACAGTACGAACGCGCCGAGGGCCGCCACTCCACCGGCGGCATGGACGAGCTGTAC
AAGTAAGTTAACTTGTTTATTGCAGCTTATAATGGTTACAAATAAAGCAATAGCATCACAAATTTCACAA
ATAAAGCATTTTTTTCACTGCATTCTAGTTGTGGTTTGTCCAAACTCATCAATGTATCTTATCATGTCTG
GAATTGACTCAAATGATGTCAATTAGTCTATCAGAAGCTCATCTGGTCTCCCTTCCGGGGGACAAGACAT
CCCTGTTTAATATTTAAACAGCAGTGTTCCCAAACTGGGTTCTTATATCCCTTGCTCTGGTCAACCAGGT
TGCAGGGTTTCCTGTCCTCACAGGAACGAAGTCCCTAAAGAAACAGTGGCAGCCAGGTTTAGCCCCGGAA
TTGACTGGATTCCTTTTTTAGGGCCCATTGGTATGGCTTTTTCCCCGTATCCCCCCAGGTGTCTGCAGGC
TCAAAGAGCAGCGAGAAGCGTTCAGAGGAAAGCGATCCCGTGCCACCTTCCCCGTGCCCGGGCTGTCCCC
GCACGCTGCCGGCTCGGGGATGCGGGGGGAGCGCCGGACCGGAGCGGAGCCCCGGGCGGCTCGCTGCTGC
CCCCTAGCGGGGGAGGGACGTAATTACATCCCTGGGGGCTTTGGGGGGGGGCTGTCCCTGATATCTATAA
CAAGAAAATATATATATAATAAGTTATCACGTAAGTAGAACATGAAATAACAATATAATTATCGTATGAG
TTAAATCTTAAAAGTCACGTAAAAGATAATCATGCGTCATTTTGACTCACGCGGTCGTTATAGTTCAAAA
TCAGTGACACTTACCGCATTGACAAGCACGCCTCACGGGAGCTCCAAGCGGCGACTGAGATGTCCTAAAT
GCACAGCGACGGATTCGCGCTATTTAGAAAGAGAGAGCAATATTTCAAGAATGCATGCGTCAATTTTACG
CAGACTATCTTTCTAGGGTTAATCTAGCTGCATCAGGATCATATCGTCGGGTCTTTTTTCCGGCTCAGTC
ATCGCCCAAGCTGGCGCTATCTGGGCATCGGGGAGGAAGAAGCCCGTGCCTTTTCCCGCGAGGTTGAAGC
GGCATGGAAAGAGTTTGCCGAGGATGACTGCTGCTGCATTGACGTTGAGCGAAAACGCACGTTTACCATG
ATGATTCGGGAAGGTGTGGCCATGCACGCCTTTAACGGTGAACTGTTCGTTCAGGCCACCTGGGATACCA
GTTCGTCGCGGCTTTTCCGGACACAGTTCCGGATGGTCAGCCCGAAGCGCATCAGCAACCCGAACAATAC
CGGCGACAGCCGGAACTGCCGTGCCGGTGTGCAGATTAATGACAGCGGTGCGGCGCTGGGATATTACGTC
AGCGAGGACGGGTATCCTGGCTGGATGCCGCAGAAATGGACATGGATACCCCGTGAGTTACCCGGCGGGC
GCGCTTGGCGTAATCATGGTCATAGCTGTTTCCTGTGTGAAATTGTTATCCGCTCACAATTCCACACAAC
ATACGAGCCGGAAGCATAAAGTGTAAAGCCTGGGGTGCCTAATGAGTGAGCTAACTCACATTAATTGCGT
TGCGCTCACTGCCCGCTTTCCAGTCGGGAAACCTGTCGTGCCAGCTGCATTAATGAATCGGCCAACGCGC
GGGGAGAGGCGGTTTGCGTATTGGGCGCTCTTCCGCTTCCTCGCTCACTGACTCGCTGCGCTCGGTCGTT
CGGCTGCGGCGAGCGGTATCAGCTCACTCAAAGGCGGTAATACGGTTATCCACAGAATCAGGGGATAACG
CAGGAAAGAACATGTGAGCAAAAGGCCAGCAAAAGGCCAGGAACCGTAAAAAGGCCGCGTTGCTGGCGTT
TTTCCATAGGCTCCGCCCCCCTGACGAGCATCACAAAAATCGACGCTCAAGTCAGAGGTGGCGAAACCCG
ACAGGACTATAAAGATACCAGGCGTTTCCCCCTGGAAGCTCCCTCGTGCGCTCTCCTGTTCCGACCCTGC
CGCTTACCGGATACCTGTCCGCCTTTCTCCCTTCGGGAAGCGTGGCGCTTTCTCATAGCTCACGCTGTAG
GTATCTCAGTTCGGTGTAGGTCGTTCGCTCCAAGCTGGGCTGTGTGCACGAACCCCCCGTTCAGCCCGAC
CGCTGCGCCTTATCCGGTAACTATCGTCTTGAGTCCAACCCGGTAAGACACGACTTATCGCCACTGGCAG
CAGCCACTGGTAACAGGATTAGCAGAGCGAGGTATGTAGGCGGTGCTACAGAGTTCTTGAAGTGGTGGCC
TAACTACGGCTACACTAGAAGAACAGTATTTGGTATCTGCGCTCTGCTGAAGCCAGTTACCTTCGGAAAA
AGAGTTGGTAGCTCTTGATCCGGCAAACAAACCACCGCTGGTAGCGGTGGTTTTTTTGTTTGCAAGCAGC
AGATTACGCGCAGAAAAAAAGGATCTCAAGAAGATCCTTTGATCTTTTCTACGGGGTCTGACGCTCAGTG
GAACGAAAACTCACGTTAAGGGATTTTGGTCATGAGATTATCAAAAAGGATCTTCACCTAGATCCTTTTA
AATTAAAAATGAAGTTTTAAATCAATCTAAAGTATATATGAGTAAACTTGGTCTGACAGTTACCAATGCT
TAATCAGTGAGGCACCTATCTCAGCGATCTGTCTATTTCGTTCATCCATAGTTGCCTGACTCCCCGTCGT
GTAGATAACTACGATACGGGAGGGCTTACCATCTGGCCCCAGTGCTGCAATGATACCGCGAGACCCACGC
TCACCGGCTCCAGATTTATCAGCAATAAACCAGCCAGCCGGAAGGGCCGAGCGCAGAAGTGGTCCTGCAA
CTTTATCCGCCTCCATCCAGTCTATTAATTGTTGCCGGGAAGCTAGAGTAAGTAGTTCGCCAGTTAATAG
TTTGCGCAACGTTGTTGCCATTGCTACAGGCATCGTGGTGTCACGCTCGTCGTTTGGTATGGCTTCATTC
AGCTCCGGTTCCCAACGATCAAGGCGAGTTACATGATCCCCCATGTTGTGCAAAAAAGCGGTTAGCTCCT
TCGGTCCTCCGATCGTTGTCAGAAGTAAGTTGGCCGCAGTGTTATCACTCATGGTTATGGCAGCACTGCA
TAATTCTCTTACTGTCATGCCATCCGTAAGATGCTTTTCTGTGACTGGTGAGTACTCAACCAAGTCATTC
TGAGAATAGTGTATGCGGCGACCGAGTTGCTCTTGCCCGGCGTCAATACGGGATAATACCGCGCCACATA
GCAGAACTTTAAAAGTGCTCATCATTGGAAAACGTTCTTCGGGGCGAAAACTCTCAAGGATCTTACCGCT
GTTGAGATCCAGTTCGATGTAACCCACTCGTGCACCCAACTGATCTTCAGCATCTTTTACTTTCACCAGC
GTTTCTGGGTGAGCAAAAACAGGAAGGCAAAATGCCGCAAAAAAGGGAATAAGGGCGACACGGAAATGTT
GAATACTCATACTCTTCCTTTTTCAATATTATTGAAGCATTTATCAGGGTTATTGTCTCATGAGCGGATA
CATATTTGAATGTATTTAGAAAAATAAACAAATAGGGGTTCCGCGCACATTTCCCCGAAAAGTGCCACCT
AAATTGTAAGCGTTAATATTTTGTTAAAATTCGCGTTAAATTTTTGTTAAATCAGCTCATTTTTTAACCA
ATAGGCCGAAATCGGCAAAATCCCTTATAAATCAAAAGAATAGACCGAGATAGGGT
[37 nt withheld, positions 10627-10663]
AAAGAACGTGGACTCCAACGTCAAAGG
[49 nt withheld, positions 10691-10739]
T
[91 nt withheld, positions 10741-10831]
G
[124 nt withheld, positions 10833-10956]
CCCATTCGCCATTCAGGCTGCGCAACTGTTGGGAAGGGCGATCGGTGCGGGCCTCTTCGCTATTACGCCA
GCTGGCGAAAGGGGGATGTGCTGCAAGGCGATTAAGTTGGGTAACGCCAGGGTTTTCCCAGTCACGACGT
TGTAAAACGACGGCCAGTGAGCGCGCCTCGTTCATTCACGTTTTTGAACCCGTGGAGGACGGGCAGACTC
GCGGTGCAAATGTGTTTTACAGCGTGATGGAGCAGATGAAGATGCTCGACACGCTGCAGAACACGCAGCT
AGATTAACCCTAGAAAGATAATCATATTGTGACGTACGTTAAAGATAATCATGTGTAAAATTGACGCATG
TGTTTTATCGGTCTGTATATCGAGGTTTATTTATTAATTTGAATAGATATTAAGTTTTATTATATTTACA
CTTACATACTAATAATAAATTCAACAAACAATTTATTTATGTTTATTTATTTATTAAAAAAAACAAAAAC
TCAAAATTTCTTCTATAAAGTAACAAAACTTTTATGAGGGACAGCCCCCCCCCAAAGCCCCCAGGGATGT
AATTACGTCCCTCCCCCGCTAGGGGGCAGCAGCGAGCCGCCCGGGGCTCCGCTCCGGTCCGGCGCTCCCC
CCGCATCCCCGAGCCGGCAGCGTGCGGGGACAGCCCGGGCACGGGGAAGGTGGCACGGGATCGCTTTCCT
CTGAACGCTTCTCGCTGCTCTTTGAGCCTGCAGACACCTGGGGGGATACGGGGAAAAGGCCTCCACGGCC
GACATTGATTATTGACTAGTTATTAATAGTAATCAATTACGGGGTCATTAGTTCATAGCCCATATATGGA
GTTCCGCGTTACATAACTTACGGTAAATGGCCCGCCTGGCTGACCGCCCAACGACCCCCGCCCATTGACG
TCAATAATGACGTATGTTCCCATAGTAACGCCAATAGGGACTTTCCATTGACGTCAATGGGTGGAGTATT
TACGGTAAACTGCCCACTTGGCAGTACATCAAGTGTATCATATGCCAAGTACGCCCCCTATTGACGTCAA
TGACGGTAAATGGCCCGCCTGGCATTATGCCCAGTACATGACCTTATGGGACTTTCCTACTTGGCAGTAC
ATCTACGTATTAGTCATCGCTATTACCATGGTCGAGGTGAGCCCCACGTTCTGCTTCACTCTCCCCATCT
CCCCCCCCTCCCCACCCCCAATTTTGTATTTATTTATTTTTTAATTATTTTGTGCAGCGATGGGGGCGGG
GGGGGGGGGGGGGGSGSGSCRGGSGGGGSGGGGGGGGGGGGGGGGSGGGG
